Addgene plasmid #49517: pGMCK-0X750-luxAB-DAS+4
Purpose: Kanamycin resistant; expresses luxAB-DAS+4 under the control of a promoter containing PtetO-4C5G; integrates into the mycobacteriophage att-L5 site
Depositing lab: Dirk Schnappinger. Depositing organization: Cornell University. Publication: A genetic strategy to identify targets for the development of drugs that prevent bacterial persistence. Kim JH, O'Brien KM, Sharma R, Boshoff HI, Rehren G, Chakraborty S, Wallach JB, Monteleone M, Wilson DJ, Aldrich CC, Barry CE 3rd, Rhee KY, Ehrt S, Schnappinger D. Proc Natl Acad Sci U S A. 2013 Nov 4. 10.1073/pnas.1315860110 PubMed 24191058.
Backbone
  Vector backbone: pDE43-MCK
  Backbone size w/o insert (bp): 5274
  Total vector size (bp): 7611
  Vector type: Bacterial Expression
Growth in bacteria
  Bacterial resistance: Kanamycin, 50 μg/mL
  Growth temperature: 37°C
  Growth strain: Mach1
  Copy number: Low Copy
Gene/Insert
  Gene/Insert name: P750-luxAB-DAS+4
  Insert size (bp): 2337
  Promoter: P750
  Tag / fusion protein: DAS+4 (AANDENYSENYADAS) (C terminal on insert)
  Cloning method: Gateway Cloning
  Sequencing primers: 5′ n/a; 3′ n/a
Terms and licenses: Academic/Nonprofit Terms; Industry Terms: Not Available to Industry
How to cite: pGMCK-0X750-luxAB-DAS+4 was a gift from Dirk Schnappinger (Addgene plasmid # 49517 ; http://n2t.net/addgene:49517 ; RRID:Addgene_49517)
