[The description below was written by a language model from this plasmid's Addgene catalogue record and pLannotate feature annotations shown in this document.]
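Description:
pGMCK-0X750-luxAB-DAS+4 is a kanamycin-resistant integrating shuttle vector for mycobacteria, assembled by multisite Gateway cloning in the pDE43-MCK backbone. It is maintained in E. coli through a ColE1/pMB1-type origin and selected with the aph(3')-Ia kanamycin resistance gene; the catalogue lists it as low copy, although the origin is annotated as a high-copy type. The backbone carries the mycobacteriophage L5 integrase gene with flanking phage sequence, so in mycobacteria the plasmid does not replicate episomally. Instead it inserts by site-specific recombination at the chromosomal L5 attachment site, giving a stable single-copy insertion. The attB4, attB1, attB2 and attB3 sites in the feature table are the scars of the Gateway assembly and mark the modular slots for promoter and gene. The catalogue size (7,611 bp) differs slightly from the depositor sequence (7,635 nt).

The payload is the Vibrio harveyi bacterial luciferase, with luxA and luxB as separate adjacent reading frames, driven by P750, a promoter containing the PtetO-4C5G variant tet operator. The promoter lies between attB1 and attB2, where the automated annotation only picks up a partial operator-like match. A C-terminal DAS+4 tag is recorded on the insert; this is a modified ssrA-type degradation signal that generally directs a protein to ClpXP proteolysis when the SspB adaptor is supplied. The tag itself is not annotated in the table, which shows only a short luxE fragment downstream of luxB. An rrnB T1 terminator sits upstream of the cassette. Together these parts give a luminescent reporter for testing combined transcriptional and proteolytic control. This fits the associated work on silencing genes to identify drug targets relevant to bacterial persistence. No repressor or SspB gene is annotated here. LuxAB alone also needs an externally supplied aldehyde substrate.
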