Features (pLannotate 1.2.2; 22 found; start..end, strand, type, name):
     17..174     +  CDS            lacZα (fragment): LacZα fragment of β-galactosidase; lacZ fragment
    180..234     -  misc_feature   bom (fragment): basis of mobility region from pBR322
    228..332     +  CDS            lacZ (fragment): β-galactosidase; lacZ
    384..596     +  CDS            lacY (fragment): LACY_ECOLI - Experimental evidence at protein level: Swiss-Prot protein existence level 1. Responsible for transport of beta-galactosides into the cell, with the concomitant import of a proton (symport system). Can transport lactose, melibiose, lactulose or the analog methyl-1-thio-beta,D- galactopyranoside (TMG), but not sucrose or fructose (PubMed:1848449, PubMed:18177889, PubMed:22106930). The substrate specificity is directed toward the galactopyranosyl moiety of the substrate (PubMed:22106930). From Escherichia coli (strain K12).
    596..730     +  polyA_signal   SV40 poly(A) signal: SV40 polyadenylation signal
    926..1514    -  rep_origin     ori: high-copy-number ColE1/pMB1/pBR322/pUC origin of replication
   1562..1705    -  CDS            TRA2_ECOLX (fragment): Protein predicted: Swiss-Prot protein existence level 4. Required for transposition of transposon Tn903. From Escherichia coli.
   1846..2661    -  CDS            KanR: aminoglycoside phosphotransferase; aph(3')-Ia; confers resistance to kanamycin in bacteria or G418 (Geneticin®) in eukaryotes
   2779..2883    +  CDS            32 (fragment): VG32_BPML5 - Protein predicted: Swiss-Prot protein existence level 4. From Mycobacterium phage L5 (Mycobacteriophage L5).
   2945..4057    -  CDS            33: VINT_BPML5 - Also known as int. Protein inferred from homology: Swiss-Prot protein existence level 3. Integrase is necessary for integration of the phage into the host genome by site-specific recombination. From Mycobacterium phage L5 (Mycobacteriophage L5).
   4470..4571    +  CDS            34.1 (fragment): VG341_BPMD2 - Protein predicted: Swiss-Prot protein existence level 4. Putative excisionase. From Mycobacterium phage D29 (Mycobacteriophage D29).
   4604..4650    -  terminator     rrnB T1 terminator: transcription terminator T1 from the E. coli rrnB gene
   4837..4902    +  rep_origin     RSF ori (fragment): Plasmids containing the RSF 1030 origin of replication can be propagated in E. coli cells that contain additional plasmids with compatible origins.
   4962..4982    +  protein_bind   attB4: mutant version of attB; core recombination site for the Gateway® BP reaction BP Clonase™
   4987..5007    +  protein_bind   attB1: mutant version of attB; core recombination site for the Gateway® BP reaction BP Clonase™
   5153..5170    +  protein_bind   lac operator (symmetric) (fragment): The lac repressor binds to the lac operator to inhibit transcription in E. coli. This inhibition can be relieved by adding lactose or isopropyl-β-D-thiogalactopyranoside (IPTG). The symmetric lac operator was optimized for tight binding of lac repressor. lac repressor encoded by lacI
   5182..5206    -  protein_bind   attB2: mutant version of attB; recombination site for the Gateway® BP reaction BP Clonase™
   5239..6303    +  CDS            luxA: LUXA_VIBHA - Experimental evidence at protein level: Swiss-Prot protein existence level 1. Light-emitting reaction in luminous bacteria. From Vibrio harveyi (Beneckea harveyi).
   6333..7304    +  CDS            luxB: LUXB_VIBHA - Experimental evidence at protein level: Swiss-Prot protein existence level 1. Light-emitting reaction in luminous bacteria. The specific role of the beta subunit is unknown, but it is absolutely required for bioluminescence activity. From Vibrio harveyi (Beneckea harveyi).
   7446..7556    +  CDS            luxE (fragment): LUXE_VIBHA - Protein inferred from homology: Swiss-Prot protein existence level 3. Acyl-protein synthetase activates tetradecanoic acid. It is a component of the fatty acid reductase complex responsible for converting tetradecanoic acid to the aldehyde which serves as substrate in the luciferase-catalyzed reaction. From Vibrio harveyi (Beneckea harveyi).
   7591..7627    +  misc_feature   MCS (fragment): pBluescript multiple cloning site
   7628..13      -  protein_bind   attB3 (across the origin): mutant version of attB; core recombination site for the Gateway® BP reaction BP Clonase™
>Addgene plasmid #49517 | pGMCK-0X750-luxAB-DAS+4 | depositor full sequence | sequence record 73889 | pGMCK-0X750-luxAB-DAS+4 sequence 7635 bps
TTATACATAGTTGATAATTCACTGGCCGTCGTTTTACAACGTCGTGACTGGGAAAACCCTGGCGTTACCC
AACTTAATCGCCTTGCAGCACATCCCCCTTTCGCCAGCTGGCGTAATAGCGAAGAGGCCCGCACCGATCG
CCCTTCCCAACAGTTGCGCAGCCTGAATGGCGAATGGCGCCTGATGCGGTATTTTCTCCTTACGCATCTG
TGCGGTATTTCACACCGCATATGGGGATTGGTGGCGACGACTCCTGGAGCCCGTCAGTATCGGCGGAATT
CCAGCTGAGCGCCGGTCGCTACCATTACCAGTTGGTCTGGTGTCAAAAATAATAATAACCGGGCAGGCCA
TGTCTGCCCGTATTTCGCGTAAGGAAATCCATTATGTACTATTTAAAAAACACAAACTTTTGGATGTTCG
GTTTATTCTTTTTCTTTTACTTTTTTATCATGGGAGCCTACTTCCCGTTTTTCCCGATTTGGCTACATGA
CATCAACCATATCAGCAAAAGTGATACGGGTATTATTTTTGCCGCTATTTCTCTGTTCTCGCTATTATTC
CAACCGCTGTTTGGTCTGCTTTCTGACAAACTCGGAACTTGTTTATTGCAGCTTATAATGGTTACAAATA
AAGCAATAGCATCACAAATTTCACAAATAAAGCATTTTTTTCACTGCATTCTAGTTGTGGTTTGTCCAAA
CTCATCAATGTATCTTATCATGTCTGGATCCTCTAGAGTCGACCTGCAGGTTTAAACGCGGCCGCACGCG
TTGCGCTCGGTCGTTCGGCTGCGGCGAGCGGTATCAGCTCACTCAAAGGCGGTAATACGGTTATCCACAG
AATCAGGGGATAACGCAGGAAAGAACATGTGAGCAAAAGGCCAGCAAAAGGCCAGGAACCGTAAAAAGGC
CGCGTTGCTGGCGTTTTTCCATAGGCTCCGCCCCCCTGACGAGCATCACAAAAATCGACGCTCAAGTCAG
AGGTGGCGAAACCCGACAGGACTATAAAGATACCAGGCGTTTCCCCCTGGAAGCTCCCTCGTGCGCTCTC
CTGTTCCGACCCTGCCGCTTACCGGATACCTGTCCGCCTTTCTCCCTTCGGGAAGCGTGGCGCTTTCTCA
ATGCTCACGCTGTAGGTATCTCAGTTCGGTGTAGGTCGTTCGCTCCAAGCTGGGCTGTGTGCACGAACCC
CCCGTTCAGCCCGACCGCTGCGCCTTATCCGGTAACTATCGTCTTGAGTCCAACCCGGTAAGACACGACT
TATCGCCACTGGCAGCAGCCACTGGTAACAGGATTAGCAGAGCGAGGTATGTAGGCGGTGCTACAGAGTT
CTTGAAGTGGTGGCCTAACTACGGCTACACTAGAAGGACAGTATTTGGTATCTGCGCTCTGCTGAAGCCA
GTTACCTTCGGAAAAAGAGTTGGTAGCTCTTGATCCGGCAAACAAACCACCGCTGGTAGCGGTGGTTTTT
TTGTTTGCAAGCAGCAGATTACGCGCAGAAAAAAAGGATCTCAAGAAGATCCTTTGATCTTTTCTACGGG
GTCTGACGCTCAGTGGAACTAGTGAGGTCTGCCTCGTGAAGAAGGTGTTGCTGACTCATACCAGGCCTGA
ATCGCCCCATCATCCAGCCAGAAAGTGAGGGAGCCACGGTTGATGAGAGCTTTGTTGTAGGTGGACCAGT
TGGTGATTTTGAACTTTTGCTTTGCCACGGAACGGTCTGCGTTGTCGGGAAGATGCGTGATCTGATCCTT
CAACTCAGCAAAAGTTCGATTTATTCAACAAAGCCGCCGTCCCGTCAAGTCAGCGTAATGCTCTGCCAGT
GTTACAACCAATTAACCAATTCTGATTAGAAAAACTCATCGAGCATCAAATGAAACTGCAATTTATTCAT
ATCAGGATTATCAATACCATATTTTTGAAAAAGCCGTTTCTGTAATGAAGGAGAAAACTCACCGAGGCAG
TTCCATAGGATGGCAAGATCCTGGTATCGGTCTGCGATTCCGACTCGTCCAACATCAATACAACCTATTA
ATTTCCCCTCGTCAAAAATAAGGTTATCAAGTGAGAAATCACCATGAGTGACGACTGAATCCGGTGAGAA
TGGCAAAAGATTATGCATTTCTTTCCAGACTTGTTCAACAGGCCAGCCATTACGCTCGTCATCAAAATCA
CTCGCATCAACCAAACCGTTATTCATTCGTGATTGCGCCTGAGCGAGACGAAATACGCGATCGCTGTTAA
AAGGACAATTACAAACAGGAATCGAATGCAACCGGCGCAGGAACACTGCCAGCGCATCAACAATATTTTC
ACCTGAATCAGGATATTCTTCTAATACCTGGAATGCTGTTTTCCCGGGGATCGCAGTGGTGAGTAACCAT
GCATCATCAGGAGTACGGATAAAATGCTTGATGGTCGGAAGAGGCATAAATTCCGTCAGCCAGTTTAGTC
TGACCATCTCATCTGTAACATCATTGGCAACGCTACCTTTGCCATGTTTCAGAAACAACTCTGGCGCATG
GGGCTTCCCATACAAGCGATAGATTGTCGCACCTGATTGCCCGACATTATCGCGAGCCCATTTATACCCA
TATAAATCAGCATCCATGTTGGAATTTAATCGCGGCCTCGAGCAAGACGTTTCCCGTTGAATATGGCTCA
TAACACCCCTTGTATTACTGTTTATGTAAGCAGACAGTTTTATTGTTCATGATGATATATTTTTATCTTG
TGCAATGTAACATCAGAGATTTTGAGACACAACGTCGCTTTGTTGCTAGCTGGCGGGAACGGCAATGCTC
CTGGCGGCGGCGGGGCTGGTGCCCAGGTCTCCGCACAGAGCGGCGGTGCTGGCGCTCGCGGCCAGGCGTG
GTTCTTCGCGTACTGACAAGAAACCCCCCTCTTTAGGACTCAGTGTCCTTGGGAGGGGGGCTTTTTGCGT
TTCAGGAGGTCTTGGCCAGCTTGGACATCGCCTCAGCGATAGCCTCGTCGCGGGCCTCAGACGCCATCTG
GTACTTCATCGCCATCCTAGGAGTCGTGTGACCGAGACGGGCCATCAGCTCCTTGGTCGTCGCACCTGCC
TGAGCGGCGAACGTAGCGCCGACAGCGCGGAGGTCGTGGATGCGGAGTTCCGGCCGACCGATCTTGGCGT
AGCCACGCTTCAGCGACTTGGTGAACGCGGACTTCGACAGCCGGTTGCCCTGCGTCGTGGTCACCAGGAA
TGCCTCGGGGCCCTTGTTCATCTTCGTACGGTCCTTCATGTGCGCTCGGATCATCTCCGCGACGTGAGGC
GGAACCGTCACAGGACGCTTCGACCGGACGGTCTTGGCGTTGCCAACGACGATCTTGTTCCCCACGCGGG
AAGCGCCACGGCGCACCCGGAGCTTCATCGTCATGCCGTCGTCCACGATGTCCTTGCGGCGAAGCTCGAT
CAGCTCTCCGAACCGGAGGCTCGTCCACGCCAGGATGTATGCCGCGATCCGGTAGTGCTCGAAGATCTCA
GCGGCGACGATGTCCAGCTCCTCAGGCGTCAGCGCCTCTACGTCGCGCTCATCGGCTGCCTTCTGCTCGA
TCCGGCACGGGTTCTCTGCGATCAGCTTGTCCTCGACCGCTGTGTTCATCACCGCCCGGAGGACGTTGTA
GGCATGCCGGCGGGCAGTCGGGTGCTTCCTACCCATCCCGGCCCACCACGCACGCACCAGAGCTGGCGTC
ATCTCTGTGACCGCCACTTCACCTAGCACCGGGTAGATGCGGCGCTCCGCGTGCCCGCTGTACAGATCCC
TGGTGCCGTCTGCGAGGTCGCGCTCCACGAGCCACTTCCGGGTGTACTCCTCCAGCGTGATGGCGCTGGC
GGCTGCCTTCTTCGCCCGGTCCTGTGGAGGGGTCCAGGTCTCCATCTCGATGAGCCGCTTCTCGCCCGCG
AGCCAGGCTTCGGCGTCCATCTTGTTGTCGTAGGTCTGCAGCGCGTAGTACCTCACACCGTCCTGCGGGT
TGACGTATGAGGCTTGGATCCTCCCGCTGCGCTGAGTCTTCAGCGATCCCCATCCGCGACGTGCCAACTA
GGTCTCCTCTCGTCGTGAACAAGGCTACCGGGTTGCAACTCCTGTGCAACTCTCAGGCTTCAACGCGCTT
CTACGACCTGCAATTTCTTTCCACTTAGAGGATGCAGCCGAGAGGGGGTAAAAACCTATCTTGACCGGCC
CATATATGTGGTCGGCAGACACCCATTCTTCCAAACTAGCTACGCGGGTTCGATTCCCGTCGCCCGCTCC
GCTGGTCAGAGGGTGTTTTCGCCCTCTGGCCATTTTTCTTTCCAGGGGTCTGCAACTCTTGTGCGACTCT
TCTGACCTGGGCATACGCGGTTGCAACGCATCCCTGATCTGGCTACTTTCGATGCTGACAAACGAATAGA
GCCCCCCGCCTGCGCGAACAGACGAGGGGCATTCACACCAGATTGGAGCTGGTGCAGTGAAGAGAATAGA
CCGGGACAAGGTTGCACCGGGAGTTGCAGCGGTCGGAACCCTCGCCGTCGGCGGGCTGGCGTTCGCCCTG
TCGTTCACGGCTCTAGCTGATCACCGCGGCCATGATGGCCGGACAAACAACAGATAAAACGAAAGGCCCA
GTCTTTCGACTGAGCCTTTCGTTTTATTTGATGCCTGGCAGTCGATCGTACGCTAGTTAACTACGTCGAC
ATCGATTTAATTAATATGCATCAATTGATTTAAATACTAGTGTTAACTATTTAATTGGGGACCCTAGAGG
TCCCCTTTTTTATTTTAAAAATTTTTTCNAAGGGGACCTCTAGGGTCCCCAGCTGGCTAGCGAGTCATGA
GGTNACCATGTTCTTTCCTGCGTTATCCCCTGATTCTGTGGATAACCGTATTACCGCCTTTGAGTGAGCT
GATACCAGCGGATAACAATTTCACACAGGAAACAGCTATGACCATGATTACGCCAAGCTATCAACTTTGT
ATAGAAAAGTTGAATTCAAGTTTGTACAAAAAAGCAGGCTGCTACCAGGCCTAGATCTGGGGACCCTAGA
GGTCCCCTTTTTTATTTTAAAAATTTTTTCACGTGCCAGCCGATTGGTCGCTCTGACCAGGGAAAATAGC
CCTCTGACCTGGGGATTTGCGATCCCCGTCAGTGACGGAGATAATTGTGAGCGCTCACAACCGCATGCAC
CACCCAGCTTTCTTGTACAAAGTGGTTAATTAACAGGATCCCCAAATAAGGAAATGTTATGAAATTTGGA
AACTTCCTTCTCACTTATCAGCCACCTGAGCTATCTCAGACCGAAGTGATGAAGCGATTGGTTAATCTGG
GCAAAGCGTCTGAAGGTTGTGGCTTCGACACCGTTTGGTTGCTAGAGCACCACTTCACTGAATTTGGGTT
GTTAGGGAATCCTTATGTTGCTGCCGCACACCTATTAGGTGCGACAGAAACGCTCAACGTTGGCACTGCA
GCTATCGTATTGCCGACTGCCCATCCGGTTCGACAAGCAGAAGACGTAAACCTACTGGATCAAATGTCAA
AAGGACGATTCCGTTTTGGTATTTGTCGCGGTTTGTACGATAAAGATTTTCGTGTCTTTGGTACAGACAT
GGATAACAGCCGAGCCTTAATGGACTGTTGGTATGACTTGATGAAAGAAGGCTTCAATGAAGGCTATATC
GCGGCGGATAACGAACATATTAAGTTCCCGAAAATCCAACTGAATCCATCGGCTTACACACAAGGTGGTG
CTCCTGTTTATGTCGTCGCGGAGTCAGCATCAACGACAGAATGGGCTGCAGAGCGTGGCCTACCAATGAT
TCTAAGCTGGATCATCAACACTCACGAGAAGAAAGCGCAGCTTGATCTTTACAACGAAGTCGCGACTGAA
CATGGCTACGATGTGACTAAGATTGACCACTGTTTGTCTTACATCACCTCCGTCGATCATGACTCAAATA
GAGCCAAAGATATTTGCCGCAACTTCTTGGGCCATTGGTACGACTCATACGTGAATGCCACCAAGATTTT
TGACGACTCTGACCAAACAAAAGGTTACGACTTCAATAAAGGTCAATGGCGTGATTTTGTGTTGAAAGGC
CACAAAGACACCAATCGCCGAATTGATTACAGCTACGAAATCAACCCAGTAGGGACGCCTGAAGAGTGTA
TCGCGATTATCCAGCAAGATATTGATGCGACGGGTATTGACAATATTTGTTGTGGTTTTGAAGCAAACGG
TTCTGAAGAAGAAATTATCGCATCTATGAAGCTATTCCAGTCTGATGTGATGCCATATCTCAAAGAAAAA
CAGTAATTAATATTTTCTAAAAGGAAAGAGACATGAAATTTGGATTATTCTTCCTCAATTTTATGAATTC
AAAGCGTTCTTCTGATCAAGTCATCGAAGAAATGTTAGATACCGCACATTACGTAGATCAGTTGAAGTTT
GACACGTTGGCTGTTTACGAAAACCATTTCTCGAACAATGGTGTGGTTGGTGCCCCACTAACAGTGGCTG
GTTTTTTACTTGGTATGACAAAGAACGCCAAAGTGGCTTCGTTGAATCACGTCATTACCACGCATCATCC
AGTACGTGTGGCGGAAGAAGCGTGTCTACTTGACCAAATGAGTGAAGGCCGTTTTGCCTTTGGCTTTAGT
GATTGTGAAAAGAGTGCAGATATGCGCTTCTTTAATCGACCAACGGATTCTCAGTTTCAGTTGTTCAGTG
AGTGTCACAAGATCATCAATGATGCATTCACTACTGGGTACTGCCATCCAAACAATGATTTTTATAGTTT
TCCTAAAATCTCCGTTAACCCACACGCGTTCACTGAAGGCGGTCCTGCGCAATTTGTGAATGCGACGAGC
AAAGAAGTGGTTGAATGGGCGGCTAAGTTAGGGCTTCCACTCGTGTTTAGATGGGACGACTCAAACGCTC
AAAGAAAAGAATACGCCGGTTTGTACCACGAAGTTGCTCAGGCACATGGTGTCGATGTTAGTCAGGTTCG
ACACAAGCTGACGCTGCTGGTCAACCAAAATGTAGATGGTGAAGCAGCAAGGGCAGAAGCTCGCGTGTAT
TTGGAAGAGTTTGTCCGTGAATCTTACTCAAATACCGACTTTGAGCAAAAAATGGGAGAGCTGTTGTCAG
AAAATGCCATCGGTACTTATGAAGAAAGTACTCAGGCAGCGCGAGTTGCGATTGAGTGTTGTGGTGCCGC
GGACCTATTGATGTCTTTTGAGTCGATGGAAGATAAAGCGCAGCAAAGAGCGGTTATCGATGTGGTAAAC
GCCAACATCGTCAAATACCACTCGGCCGCCAACGACGAGAACTACTCCGAGAACTACGCGGACGCCAGCT
AATAACTAGTCGTTTAACTGATGCTGAAGGGGCAGCGATGCCCCTTATATCACCATTCTTTTCGCGCGAT
AGCGCTAACTAATAGAGGCATTTATATGGACGTACTTTCAGCGGTTAAGCAGGAAAATATCGCAGCGAGC
ACAGAAATCGATGACTTGATTTTCATGGGAACTCCTCAGCAATGGTCATTGCAGGAACAAAAACAGCCGG
ATCTCGAGCTCGCGAAAGCTCTGATTTAAATGGATCCCCCGGGCTGCAGGAATTCGATATCAAGCTTCAA
CTTTA
