>Addgene plasmid #49517 | pGMCK-0X750-luxAB-DAS+4 | addgene partial sequence | sequence record 76175 | M13pUC-Fwd 5'-CCCAGTCACGACGTTGTAAAACG-3'
ACTATGTATAATAAAGTTGAAGCTTGATATCGAATTCCTGCAGCCCGGGGGATCCATTTAAATCAGAGCT
TTCGCGAGCTCGAGATCCGGCTGTTTTTGTTCCTGCAATGACCATTGCTGAGGAGTTCCCATGAAAATCA
AGTCATCGATTTCTGTGCTCGCTGCGATATTTTCCTGCTTAACCGCTGAAAGTACGTCCATATAAATGCC
TCTATTAGTTAGCGCTATCGCGCGAAAAGAATGGTGATATAAGGGGCATCGCTGCCCCTTCAGCATCAGT
TAAACGACTAGTTATTAGCTGGCGTCCGCGTAGTTCTCGGAGTAGTTCTCGTCGTTGGCGGCCGAGTGGT
ATTTGACGATGTTGGCGTTTACCACATCGATAACCGCTCTTTGCTGCGCTTTATCTTCCATCGACTCAAA
AGACATCAATAGGTCCGCGGCACCACAACACTCAATCGCAACTCGCGCTGCCTGAGTACTTTCTTCATAA
GTACCGATGGCATTTTCTGACAACAGCTCTCCCATTTTTTGCTCAAAGTCGGTATTTGAGTAAGATTCAC
GGACAAACTCTTCCAAATACACGCGAGCTTCTGCCCTTGCTGCTTCACCATCTACATTTTGGTTGACCAG
CAGCGTCAGCTTGTGTCGAACCTGACTAACATCGACACCATGTGCCTGAGCAACTTCGTGGTACAAACCG
GCGTATTCTTTTCTTTGAGCGTTTGAGTCGTCCCATCTAAACACGAGTGGAAGCCCTAACTTAGCCGCCC
ATTCAACCACTTCTTTGCTCGTCGCATTCACAAATTGCGCAGGACCGCCTTCAGTGAACGCGTGTGGGTT
AACGGAGATTTTAGGAAAACTATAAAAATCATTGTTTGGATGGCAGTACCCAGTAGTGAATGCATCATTG
ATGATCTTGTGACACTCACTGAACAACTGAAACTGA
