>Addgene plasmid #49517 | pGMCK-0X750-luxAB-DAS+4 | addgene partial sequence | sequence record 76216 | M13pUC-Rev
CGCCAAGCTATCAACTTTGTATAGAAAAGTTGAATTCAAGTTTGTACAAAAAAGCAGGCTGCTACCAGGC
CTAGATCTGGGGACCCTAGAGGTCCCCTTTTTTATTTTAAAAATTTTTTCACGTGCCAGCCGATTGGTCG
CTCTGACCAGGGAAAATAGCCCTCTGACCTGGGGATTTGCGATCCCCGTCAGTGACGGAGATAATTGTGA
GCGCTCACAACCGCATGCACCACCCAGCTTTCTTGTACAAAGTGGTTAATTAACAGGATCCCCAAATAAG
GAAATGTTATGAAATTTGGAAACTTCCTTCTCACTTATCAGCCACCTGAGCTATCTCAGACCGAAGTGAT
GAAGCGATTGGTTAATCTGGGCAAAGCGTCTGAAGGTTGTGGCTTCGACACCGTTTGGTTGCTAGAGCAC
CACTTCACTGAATTTGGGTTGTTAGGGAATCCTTATGTTGCTGCCGCACACCTATTAGGTGCGACAGAAA
CGCTCAACGTTGGCACTGCAGCTATCGTATTGCCGACTGCCCATCCGGTTCGACAAGCAGAAGACGTAAA
CCTACTGGATCAAATGTCAAAAGGACGATTCCGTTTTGGTATTTGTCGCGG
